>Addgene plasmid #40805 | pMM9-MAPKK2-WT | addgene partial sequence | sequence record 54539 | hMAP2K2-R 5'-gagatgctgtgaggctctcc-3'
AGATGGCCTCCAGCTCTTTGGCGTCGGGCGGGGGGATGGGGTACCTTCCGACGGCCAGCTCCACCAGGGA
CAGGCCCATGCTCCAGATGTCCGACTGCACCGAGTAATGTGTGCCCTGCAACCGCTCCGGAGCCATGTAG
GAGCGCGTGCCCACGAAGGAGTTGGCCATGGAGTCTATGAGCTGGCCGCTCACCCCGAAGTCACACAGCT
TGATCTCCCCTCTAGAGTTCACGAGGATGTTGGAGGGCTTCACATCTCGGTGCATGATCTGGTGCTTCTC
TCGGAGGTACGCCAAGCCCCGGAGAACCGCGATGCTGACTTTCCCCAGGATCTCCTCGGGAATCCTCTTG
GCCTCTTTCAGCACCTGGTCCAGGGAGCCGCCGTCCATGTGTTCCATGCAAATGCTGATCTCCCCGTCAC
TGTAGAAGGCCCCGTAGAAGCCCACGATGTACGGCGAGTTGCATTCGTGCAGGACCTGCAGCTCGCGGAT
GATCTGGTTCCGGATGGCCGGCTTGATCTCAAGGTGGATCAGCTTCCTGGCCATGATGAGGCCCGAGGGT
CTGTGCTGGACTTTGGTGACCACCCCGCCGTTGCCCGCGCCCAGCTCTGAGATCCTTTCGAAGTCATCGT
CTTTGAGTTCGCCAACCTTGGCTTTCTGGGTGAGAAAGGCTTCCAGCCGCTTCTTCTGCTGCTCGTCAAG
TTCCAGCTCCTCCAGCTTCTTCTGCAGGTCCACCAGGTTTGCCTCGGAGGCGCCCTCGCTGGTAGGGGAT
GGGCCCTCGGCGATGGTAGGGTTGATGGTGAGCGCCGGCAGCACCGGCTTCCTCCGGGCCAGCATGGATC
CCAGGCTAGCGTAATCTGGAACATCGTATGGGTAAGCCATATGACGCGTGG
