[The description below was written by a language model from this plasmid's Addgene catalogue record.]
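Description:
pMM9-MAPKK2-WT is a mammalian expression plasmid of about 6.9 kb that carries wild-type human MAP2K2 (also known as MEK2, MKK2 or MAPKK2) in the pMM9 backbone, a roughly 5.3 kb vector recorded as derived from pMB1. It is propagated in E. coli under ampicillin selection. The record lists copy number as unknown and does not describe the bacterial origin of replication. For mammalian cells it carries a neomycin resistance marker, so stably transfected populations or clones can be selected with G418.

The insert is about 1.5 kb and is expressed from the MSV-LTR, the long terminal repeat of a murine sarcoma virus, which serves here as a constitutive promoter/enhancer in mammalian cells. An HA epitope tag is fused to the N terminus of the kinase, which allows the exogenous protein to be distinguished from endogenous MEK2 by immunoblotting or immunoprecipitation with anti-HA antibodies. The coding sequence was introduced by restriction cloning between XbaI and HindIII sites, with the 5′ XbaI site destroyed in the process and the 3′ HindIII site retained.

MAP2K2 encodes a dual-specificity kinase that phosphorylates and activates ERK in the MAP kinase cascade. The associated publication concerns megakaryocytic differentiation induced by constitutively active MAP kinase kinase, so this wild-type construct is probably used as the unmutated reference alongside activated forms, although the record does not state this role explicitly. No feature table was provided, so further elements such as polyadenylation signals or the promoter driving the neomycin marker cannot be described.
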