Addgene plasmid #40805: pMM9-MAPKK2-WT
Depositing lab: Natalie Ahn. Depositing organization: University of Colorado, Boulder. Publication: Megakaryocytic differentiation induced by constitutive activation of mitogen-activated protein kinase kinase. Whalen AM, Galasinski SC, Shapiro PS, Nahreini TS, Ahn NG. Mol Cell Biol. 1997 Apr;17(4):1947-58. PubMed 9121442.
Backbone
  Vector backbone: pMM9 from pMB1
  Backbone size w/o insert (bp): 5300
  Total vector size (bp): 6900
  Modifications to backbone: pMB1: Blair et al. PNAS 77,3504 (1980)
  Vector type: Mammalian Expression
  Selectable markers: Neomycin (select with G418) ; G418
Growth in bacteria
  Bacterial resistance: Ampicillin, 100 μg/mL
  Growth temperature: 37°C
  Growth strain: XL1 Blue
  Copy number: Unknown
Gene/Insert
  Gene/Insert name: MAP2K2 (alt name: MKK2)
  Species: H. sapiens (human)
  Insert size (bp): 1500
  Mutation: Wild type
  GenBank ID: NM_030662
  Entrez Gene: MAP2K2 (a.k.a. CFC4, MAPKK2, MEK2, MKK2, PRKMK2)
  Promoter: MSV-LTR
  Tag / fusion protein: HA (N terminal on insert)
  Cloning method: Restriction Enzyme; 5′ cloning site XbaI (destroyed during cloning); 3′ cloning site HindIII (not destroyed)
  Sequencing primers: 5′ MSV-LTR
Resource information
  A portion of this plasmid was derived from a plasmid made by: Kun-liang Guan, UCSD, provided gene; George Vande Woude, Van Andel, provided vector backbone.
Terms and licenses: Academic/Nonprofit Terms; Industry Terms: Not Available to Industry
How to cite: pMM9-MAPKK2-WT was a gift from Natalie Ahn (Addgene plasmid # 40805 ; http://n2t.net/addgene:40805 ; RRID:Addgene_40805)
